Addgene plasmid #60260: pENTR D-TOPO-C3_11
Purpose: This plasmid contains a human pancreatic islet active enhancer, which can be shuttled into a Gateway destination vector, such as pGL4.23-Gateway.
Depositing lab: Jorge Ferrer. Depositing organization: Imperial College London. Publication: Pancreatic islet enhancer clusters enriched in type 2 diabetes risk-associated variants. Pasquali L, Gaulton KJ, Rodriguez-Segui SA, Mularoni L, Miguel-Escalada I, Akerman I, Tena JJ, Moran I, Gomez-Marin C, van de Bunt M, Ponsa-Cobas J, Castro N, Nammo T, Cebola I, Garcia-Hurtado J, Maestro MA, Pattou F, Piemonti L, Berney T, Gloyn AL, Ravassard P, Gomez-Skarmeta JL, Muller F, McCarthy MI, Ferrer J. Nat Genet. 2014 Feb;46(2):136-43. doi: 10.1038/ng.2870. Epub 2014 Jan 12. PubMed 24413736.
Backbone
  Vector backbone: pENTR/D-TOPO
  Backbone manufacturer: Invitrogen
  Backbone size w/o insert (bp): 2580
  Vector type: Entry Vector
Growth in bacteria
  Bacterial resistance: Kanamycin, 50 μg/mL
  Growth temperature: 37°C
  Growth strain: DH5alpha
  Copy number: Unknown
Gene/Insert
  Gene/Insert name: CDKAL1 enhancer (alt name: CDKAL1)
  Species: H. sapiens (human)
  Entrez Gene: CDKAL1
  Cloning method: TOPO Cloning
  Sequencing primers: 5′ M13 Fw; 3′ M13 Rev
Terms and licenses: Academic/Nonprofit Terms; Industry Terms: Not Available to Industry
Depositor comments: chromosome : chr6; start: 20799028 end: 20800286 (genomic position corresponds to the version of the human genome hg18) Fw primer used for cloning: CACCTGAGAGCGGATTTTACAGAT Rv primer used for cloning: AGCAAAAGCTGCCATGCCTA
How to cite: pENTR D-TOPO-C3_11 was a gift from Jorge Ferrer (Addgene plasmid # 60260 ; http://n2t.net/addgene:60260 ; RRID:Addgene_60260)
