[The description below was written by a language model from this plasmid's Addgene catalogue record and pLannotate feature annotations shown in this document.]
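Description:
pENTR D-TOPO-C3_11 is a Gateway entry clone built on the Invitrogen pENTR/D-TOPO backbone, carrying a human genomic fragment annotated as a pancreatic islet active enhancer at the CDKAL1 locus. The fragment was amplified from chromosome 6 (the depositor gives coordinates in the hg18 assembly spanning roughly 1.26 kb) and inserted by directional TOPO cloning. This is consistent with the full sequence of 3,835 nt against a 2,580 bp empty backbone. The plasmid is maintained in E. coli through a high-copy ColE1/pUC-type origin and selected with kanamycin via the aminoglycoside phosphotransferase gene (KanR).

In the feature table the enhancer itself is not annotated, but it occupies the unannotated interval between the attL1 and attL2 sites, which flank the cloning position. These sites are the substrates for the Gateway LR Clonase reaction, allowing the insert to be transferred in a defined orientation into any attR-containing destination vector. The rrnB T1 and T2 transcription terminators upstream of attL1 insulate the insert from read-through transcription originating in the backbone, and a T7 promoter lies just beyond attL2. The short lacI and lacZα matches are only fragments, probably backbone remnants with no function here. M13 forward and reverse primer sites are listed for sequencing across the insert.

The entry clone contains no reporter or eukaryotic promoter and is not an expression construct in its own right. Its stated purpose is to shuttle the enhancer into a destination vector such as pGL4.23-Gateway, a luciferase reporter plasmid, so that its regulatory activity can be tested. The associated study concerns pancreatic islet enhancer clusters enriched in variants linked to type 2 diabetes risk.
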