Features (pLannotate 1.2.2; 9 found; start..end, strand, type, name):
    121..213     +  CDS            lacI (fragment): lac repressor; lacI; The lac repressor binds to the lac operator to inhibit transcription in E. coli. This inhibition can be relieved by adding lactose or isopropyl-β-D-thiogalactopyranoside (IPTG).
    268..295     -  terminator     rrnB T2 terminator: transcription terminator T2 from the E. coli rrnB gene
    427..470     +  terminator     rrnB T1 terminator: Escherichia coli rrnB; transcription terminator T1 from the E. coli rrnB gene
    517..553     -  CDS            lacZα (fragment): LacZα fragment of β-galactosidase; lacZ fragment
    569..668     +  protein_bind   attL1: mutant version of attL; recombination site for the Gateway® LR reaction LR Clonase™
   1960..2059    -  protein_bind   attL2: mutant version of attL; recombination site for the Gateway® LR reaction LR Clonase™
   2077..2095    -  promoter       T7 promoter: promoter for bacteriophage T7 RNA polymerase
   2229..3038    +  CDS            KanR: aminoglycoside phosphotransferase; aph(3')-Ia; confers resistance to kanamycin in bacteria or G418 (Geneticin®) in eukaryotes
   3185..3773    +  rep_origin     ori: high-copy-number ColE1/pMB1/pBR322/pUC origin of replication
>Addgene plasmid #60260 | pENTR D-TOPO-C3_11 | depositor full sequence | sequence record 96523 | Full Sequence
CTTTCCTGCGTTATCCCCTGATTCTGTGGATAACCGTATTACCGCCTTTGAGTGAGCTGATACCGCTCGC
CGCAGCCGAACGACCGAGCGCAGCGAGTCAGTGAGCGAGGAAGCGGAAGAGCGCCCAATACGCAAACCGC
CTCTCCCCGCGCGTTGGCCGATTCATTAATGCAGCTGGCACGACAGGTTTCCCGACTGGAAAGCGGGCAG
TGAGCGCAACGCAATTAATACGCGTACCGCTAGCCAGGAAGAGTTTGTAGAAACGCAAAAAGGCCATCCG
TCAGGATGGCCTTCTGCTTAGTTTGATGCCTGGCAGTTTATGGCGGGCGTCCTGCCCGCCACCCTCCGGG
CCGTTGCTTCACAACGTTCAAATCCGCTCCCGGCGGATTTGTCCTACTCAGGAGAGCGTTCACCGACAAA
CAACAGATAAAACGAAAGGCCCAGTCTTCCGACTGAGCCTTTCGTTTTATTTGATGCCTGGCAGTTCCCT
ACTCTCGCGTTAACGCTAGCATGGATGTTTTCCCAGTCACGACGTTGTAAAACGACGGCCAGTCTTAAGC
TCGGGCCCCAAATAATGATTTTATTTTGACTGATAGTGACCTGTTCGTTGCAACAAATTGATGAGCAATG
CTTTTTTATAATGCCAACTTTGTACAAAAAAGCAGGCTCCGCGGCCGCCCCCTTCACCTGAGAGCGGATT
TTACAGATGTCATGTGAGTTCATTGAGTAATATTCTTATGTACCACTACTGACTGCTTGGGACTTTATTA
CTGTAAATAGGAAAAACAAAAAATTAAGATTCTGATATGCTAATTATTTTGCTTATATGGTGGTGAATAT
ACTTTTAAAATGAAACATGTATTGCATGCAACAATACTATTTTGGTAGATTTTTAGAAAAGCAGGTATTA
TTACAGGTAATAGGCAATAATGACTTCGAAGGTCTTAGGGACTATGAGTAGGTAAACACTTTATGACCAC
GACCCCACAAACACCCCGCAGGAGATTATGTGGCTGCCATTTGTAAACGGCCATTCATTGTCCTGTCTCT
TGCCTTTGGCTCTTTCCAGTTTTTCTTCCCAAATCTTTGGACTAGTTCCTGCAGAAAATATGAATTCACA
GTGGTGCCCTCTGGGCCTGGGCATCTCTGGGCCGGCAGACCCTGAGCAGCGACTGCTGCTGAGAGCAGGT
GTGTGTACAGATGGCATGGTGGGGCCAGCCTGCCTTCTGCTTGGTGATGTTGGAGAGGGTGATTGATAAT
AGAGCTTACACCGAGTAATGGTCTGAGGCAAGGCGAGCATGAGTGCCTGGCTAAGTGAAAGTCATCGCTG
GCAGAGTGGATATGTACACTTAATTTAGTCTGTAGTTTTATTAAACTTCCTTATTAGAGGAGGCCTTATT
TTCTTATTAACCAGAGGTCTCCATGCTGGCTGTTTCATCTTGTTGCCTCCTCTCTTACCGTGTATCCTCT
CAGGGAGGTGAGGATAATTGAGAAAGGGCTAAAAACAGCTCTCCCGAGTTTGAGAAGGTTTTCAGTTGTC
AATGCTTACATAATTTAGAGAGGACTCCAAAGCATTGTGAAAGAAAGCTCATTATGCGTCTCAGTCTCCT
TCCTTGTCTTTTCTTGTAGTTGTCTCCATAGTGGGATGTACATATCCCTAGGCTAGATTTGGAGTTGGGT
GAGAAGAAAATATTAAAAACTTCATTTTTATTTCATTCTTTTTTATTTCCCATTCTTTTTCATTTCTATT
TTATATATGTTATGTAATATACACAACCAATTTTTCTACAGTAAAGTATGTATATAATTTATAAGCAAAT
ATACATAAATTTGGTGGTATGCACAAAAGTTTTTAATTTTTAAGTTTTCGCAGTGTGCAGTTTAAAAATT
TTGTAGAACTTTTGTCTTATAGGATTTGTTGTATAGGCATGGCAGCTTTTGCTAAGGGTGGGCGCGCCGA
CCCAGCTTTCTTGTACAAAGTTGGCATTATAAGAAAGCATTGCTTATCAATTTGTTGCAACGAACAGGTC
ACTATCAGTCAAAATAAAATCATTATTTGCCATCCAGCTGATATCCCCTATAGTGAGTCGTATTACATGG
TCATAGCTGTTTCCTGGCAGCTCTGGCCCGTGTCTCAAAATCTCTGATGTTACATTGCACAAGATAAAAA
TATATCATCATGAACAATAAAACTGTCTGCTTACATAAACAGTAATACAAGGGGTGTTATGAGCCATATT
CAACGGGAAACGTCGAGGCCGCGATTAAATTCCAACATGGATGCTGATTTATATGGGTATAAATGGGCTC
GCGATAATGTCGGGCAATCAGGTGCGACAATCTATCGCTTGTATGGGAAGCCCGATGCGCCAGAGTTGTT
TCTGAAACATGGCAAAGGTAGCGTTGCCAATGATGTTACAGATGAGATGGTCAGACTAAACTGGCTGACG
GAATTTATGCCTCTTCCGACCATCAAGCATTTTATCCGTACTCCTGATGATGCATGGTTACTCACCACTG
CGATCCCCGGAAAAACAGCATTCCAGGTATTAGAAGAATATCCTGATTCAGGTGAAAATATTGTTGATGC
GCTGGCAGTGTTCCTGCGCCGGTTGCATTCGATTCCTGTTTGTAATTGTCCTTTTAACAGCGATCGCGTA
TTTCGTCTCGCTCAGGCGCAATCACGAATGAATAACGGTTTGGTTGATGCGAGTGATTTTGATGACGAGC
GTAATGGCTGGCCTGTTGAACAAGTCTGGAAAGAAATGCATAAACTTTTGCCATTCTCACCGGATTCAGT
CGTCACTCATGGTGATTTCTCACTTGATAACCTTATTTTTGACGAGGGGAAATTAATAGGTTGTATTGAT
GTTGGACGAGTCGGAATCGCAGACCGATACCAGGATCTTGCCATCCTATGGAACTGCCTCGGTGAGTTTT
CTCCTTCATTACAGAAACGGCTTTTTCAAAAATATGGTATTGATAATCCTGATATGAATAAATTGCAGTT
TCATTTGATGCTCGATGAGTTTTTCTAATCAGAATTGGTTAATTGGTTGTAACACTGGCAGAGCATTACG
CTGACTTGACGGGACGGCGCAAGCTCATGACCAAAATCCCTTAACGTGAGTTACGCGTCGTTCCACTGAG
CGTCAGACCCCGTAGAAAAGATCAAAGGATCTTCTTGAGATCCTTTTTTTCTGCGCGTAATCTGCTGCTT
GCAAACAAAAAAACCACCGCTACCAGCGGTGGTTTGTTTGCCGGATCAAGAGCTACCAACTCTTTTTCCG
AAGGTAACTGGCTTCAGCAGAGCGCAGATACCAAATACTGTCCTTCTAGTGTAGCCGTAGTTAGGCCACC
ACTTCAAGAACTCTGTAGCACCGCCTACATACCTCGCTCTGCTAATCCTGTTACCAGTGGCTGCTGCCAG
TGGCGATAAGTCGTGTCTTACCGGGTTGGACTCAAGACGATAGTTACCGGATAAGGCGCAGCGGTCGGGC
TGAACGGGGGGTTCGTGCACACAGCCCAGCTTGGAGCGAACGACCTACACCGAACTGAGATACCTACAGC
GTGAGCATTGAGAAAGCGCCACGCTTCCCGAAGGGAGAAAGGCGGACAGGTATCCGGTAAGCGGCAGGGT
CGGAACAGGAGAGCGCACGAGGGAGCTTCCAGGGGGAAACGCCTGGTATCTTTATAGTCCTGTCGGGTTT
CGCCACCTCTGACTTGAGCGTCGATTTTTGTGATGCTCGTCAGGGGGGCGGAGCCTATGGAAAAACGCCA
GCAACGCGGCCTTTTTACGGTTCCTGGCCTTTTGCTGGCCTTTTGCTCACATGTT
